Addgene plasmid #71995: Ntng2.b-AP-His
Purpose: Expresses the extracellular region of the Netrin G2, isoform b protein (truncated immediately upstream of propeptide cleavage and GPI-attachement site), C-terminally fused to alkaline phosphatase + 6X histidine tag.
Depositing lab: Woj Wojtowicz. Depositing organization: University of California, Berkeley. Publication: An extracellular biochemical screen reveals that FLRTs and Unc5s mediate neuronal subtype recognition in the retina. Visser JJ, Cheng Y, Perry SC, Chastain AB, Parsa B, Masri SS, Ray TA, Kay JN, Wojtowicz WM. Elife. 2015 Dec 3;4. pii: e08149. doi: 10.7554/eLife.08149. PubMed 26633812.
Backbone
  Vector backbone: pCMVi-SV40ori
  Vector type: Mammalian Expression
Growth in bacteria
  Bacterial resistance: Ampicillin, 100 μg/mL
  Growth temperature: 37°C
  Growth strain: DH5alpha
  Copy number: High Copy
Gene/Insert
  Gene/Insert name: Ntng2.b (alt names: Netrin G2, isoform b; Lmnt2; NCBI gene ID 171171; Reference sequence NM_133501.1)
  Species: M. musculus (mouse)
  Insert size (bp): 1518
  Entrez Gene: Ntng2 (a.k.a. 2610016D08Rik, Lmnt2)
  Promoter: CMV
  Tag / fusion protein: AP-His (C terminal on backbone)
  Cloning method: Restriction Enzyme; 5′ cloning site PmeI (destroyed during cloning); 3′ cloning site SpeI (not destroyed)
  Sequencing primers: 5′ GTCAGAGGTAACTCCCGTTGC; 3′ GAGGTTCTTGGCGGCTGTC
Terms and licenses: Academic/Nonprofit Terms; Industry Terms: Not Available to Industry
How to cite: Ntng2.b-AP-His was a gift from Woj Wojtowicz (Addgene plasmid # 71995 ; http://n2t.net/addgene:71995 ; RRID:Addgene_71995)
