[The description below was written by a language model from this plasmid's Addgene catalogue record and pLannotate feature annotations shown in this document.]
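Description:
Ntng2.b-AP-His is a mammalian expression plasmid built on the pCMVi-SV40ori backbone that produces a secreted, tagged form of the mouse Netrin G2 isoform b ectodomain. It is maintained in E. coli as a high-copy plasmid through a ColE1/pUC-type origin and selected with ampicillin via the β-lactamase gene. The annotated sequence (about 8 kb) also contains an f1 phage origin and short remnants of rop, bom and lacZα that are leftovers of earlier cloning vectors rather than functional parts. An SV40 enhancer/early promoter region is annotated in the backbone. This region normally includes the SV40 origin, consistent with the backbone name, and would allow episomal amplification in cells expressing large T antigen.

The expression cassette runs from the human CMV immediate-early enhancer and promoter through CMV intron A, which typically boosts transcript processing and expression, into the 1518 bp Ntng2.b coding fragment. According to the record, this fragment covers the extracellular region and is truncated just upstream of the propeptide cleavage and GPI-attachment site, so the protein is not tethered to the membrane. It is fused at its C terminus to human placental alkaline phosphatase followed by a 6X histidine tag, both supplied by the backbone, and the transcript ends at an SV40 polyadenylation signal. The His tag is not separately annotated in the feature table. The alkaline phosphatase moiety provides an enzymatic readout for detecting and quantifying the fusion, and the His tag allows capture or purification. The associated publication describes an extracellular biochemical screen for protein interactions underlying neuronal subtype recognition in the retina, so the construct presumably served to make soluble AP-tagged protein for such binding assays.
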