Features (pLannotate 1.2.2; 14 found; start..end, strand, type, name):
     25..408     +  enhancer       CMV enhancer: human cytomegalovirus immediate early enhancer
    410..609     +  promoter       CMV promoter: human cytomegalovirus (CMV) immediate early promoter
    748..1573    +  intron         CMV intron A: human cytomegalovirus intron A (Chapman et al., 1991)
   1612..3129    +  CDS            Ntng2 (fragment): NTNG2_MOUSE - Also known as Lmnt2. Experimental evidence at protein level: Swiss-Prot protein existence level 1. Involved in controlling patterning and neuronal circuit formation at the laminar, cellular, subcellular and synaptic levels. Promotes neurite outgrowth of both axons and dendrites. From Mus musculus (Mouse).
   3148..4599    +  CDS            SEAP: secreted alkaline phosphatase from human placenta The natural enzyme has a C-terminal transmembrane sequence that is replaced by a GPI anchor.
   4658..4779    +  polyA_signal   SV40 poly(A) signal: SV40 polyadenylation signal
   4988..5576    -  rep_origin     ori: high-copy-number ColE1/pMB1/pBR322/pUC origin of replication
   5747..6607    -  CDS            AmpR: β-lactamase; bla; confers resistance to ampicillin, carbenicillin, and related antibiotics
   6608..6712    -  promoter       AmpR promoter: bla
   6807..6842    +  CDS            rop (fragment): Rop protein, which maintains plasmids at low copy number; rop
   6865..7195    +  promoter       SV40 promoter: SV40 enhancer and early promoter
   7318..7417    +  misc_feature   bom (fragment): basis of mobility region from pBR322
   7445..7873    -  rep_origin     f1 ori (sequence partly withheld): f1 bacteriophage origin of replication; arrow indicates direction of (+) strand synthesis
   7877..8034    -  CDS            lacZα (fragment): LacZα fragment of β-galactosidase; lacZ fragment
>Addgene plasmid #71995 | Ntng2.b-AP-His | depositor full sequence | sequence record 131181 | Full Sequence
GTCGAGGTCTCGACGGTATCGATTGACATTGATTATTGACTAGCTAGTTATTAATAGTAATCAATTACGG
GGTCATTAGTTCATAGCCCATATATGGAGTTCCGCGTTACATAACTTACGGTAAATGGCCCGCCTGGCTG
ACCGCCCAACGACCCCCGCCCATTGACGTCAATAATGACGTATGTTCCCATAGTAACGCCAATAGGGACT
TTCCATTGACGTCAATGGGTGGAGTATTTACGGTAAACTGCCCACTTGGCAGTACATCAAGTGTATCATA
TGCCAAGTCCGCCCCCTATTGACGTCAATGACGGTAAATGGCCCGCCTGGCATTATGCCCAGTACATGAC
CTTACGGGACTTTCCTACTTGGCAGTACATCTACGTATTAGTCATCGCTATTACCATGGTGATGCGGTTT
TGGCAGTACACCAATGGGCGTGGATAGCGGTTTGACTCACGGGGATTTCCAAGTCTCCACCCCATTGACG
TCAATGGGAGTTTGTTTTGGCACCAAAATCAACGGGACTTTCCAAAATGTCGTAATAACCCCGCCCCGTT
GACGCAAATGGGCGGTAGGCGTGTACGGTGGGAGGTCTATATAAGCAGAGCTCGTTTAGTGAACCGTCAG
ATCGCCTGGAGACGCCATCCACGCTGTTTTGACCTCCATAGAAGACACCGGGACCGATCCAGCCTCCGCG
GCCGGGAACGGTGCATTGGAACGCGGATTCCCCGTGCCAAGAGTGACGTAAGTACCGCCTATAGACTCTA
TAGGCACACCCCTTTGGCTCTTATGCATGCTATACTGTTTTTGGCTTGGGGCCTATACACCCCCGCTTCC
ATATGCTATAGGTGATGGTATAGCTTAGCCTATAGGTGTGGGTTATTGACCATTATTGACCACTCCCCTA
TTGGTGACGATACTTTCCATTACTAATCCATAACATGGCTCTTTGCCACAACTATCTCTATTGGCTATAT
GCCAATACTCTGTCCTTCAGAGACTGACACGGACTCTGTATTTTTACAGGATGGGGTCCCATTTATTATT
TACAAATTCACATATACAACAACGCCGTCCCCCGTGCCCGCAGTTTTTATTAAACATAGCGTGGGATCTC
CACGCGAATCTCGGGTACGTGTTCCGGACATGGGCTCTTCTCCGGTAGCGGCGGAGCTTCCACATCCGAG
CCCTGGTCCCATGCCTCCAGCGGCTCATGGTCGCTCGGCAGCTCCTTGCTCCTAACAGTGGAGGCCAGAC
TTAGGCACAGCACAATGCCCACCACCACCAGTGTGCCGCACAAGGCCGTGGCGGTAGGGTATGTGTCTGA
AAATGAGCTCGGAGATTGGGCTCGCACCGCTGACGCAGATGGAAGACTTAAGGCAGCGGCAGAAGAAGAT
GCAGGCAGCTGAGTTGTTGTATTCTGATAAGAGTCAGAGGTAACTCCCGTTGCGGTGCTGTTAACGGTGG
AGGGCAGTGTAGTCTGAGCAGTACTCGTTGCTGCCGCGCGCGCCACCAGACATAATAGCTGACAGACTAA
CAGACTGTTCCTTTCCATGGGTCTTTTCTGCAGAAGCTTGAATTCTCGAGGATCCGCGGCCAAACGCCAC
CATGCTGCGCCTGCTGGCTCTCTTCCTGCACTGCCTCCCGCTGGTCTCTGGGGACTATGACATCTGCAAA
TCCTGGGTGACCACAGATGAGGGCCCCACCTGGGAATTCTATGCCTGCCAGCCCAAGGTGATGCGCCTGA
AGGATTATGTCAAGGTCAAAGTGGAGCCCTCAGGCATCACGTGCGGAGACCCCCCTGAAAGGTTCTGTTC
CCATGAGAACCCCTACCTGTGCAGTAATGAGTGTGATGCCTCCAATCCCGACCTGGCCCACCCGCCCCGG
CTTATGTTTGACAGGGAAGATGAGGGACTGGCTACCTACTGGCAAAGCGTCACGTGGAGTCGCTACCCCA
GTCCACTAGAGGCCAACATCACCCTCTCATGGAACAAGAGCGTGGAGTTGACAGACGACGTGGTGGTGAC
TTTTGAGTATGGCCGGCCCACGGTCATGGTCCTCGAGAAGTCCCTGGACAATGGCCGCACCTGGCAGCCC
TACCAGTTCTATGCAGAGGACTGCATGGAGGCCTTCGGCATGTCTGCCCGACGTGCCCGAGACATGTCAC
CCTCCAGCGCCCACCGGGTGCTCTGCACCGAGGAGTACTCACGCTGGGCAGGGTCCAAGAAAGAGAAGCA
TGTGCGCTTTGAGGTAAGGGACCGCTTTGCCATCTTTGCCGGCCCTGACCTGCGTAACATGGACAACCTG
TACACGAGGATGGAGAGCGCCAAGGGCCTCAAGGAGTTCTTCACCTTCACTGACCTGCGCATGCGCCTGC
TGCGTCCTGCGCTGGGTGGCACCTACGTGCAGCGAGAGAACCTCTACAAGTACTTCTATGCCATCTCCAA
TATCGAAGTCATTGGCAGGTGTAAGTGCAACCTGCATGCCAACCTGTGCACAGTGCGAGAGGGCAGCCTG
CAGTGTGAGTGTGAACACAACACCACGGGCCCCGACTGTGGCAGGTGCAAGAAGAACTTCCGCACACGCG
CCTGGCGAGCTGGCTCCTACCTGCCGCTGCCCCACGGCTCTCCCAATGCCTGTGCGGCCGCGGGCTCCGC
CTTTGGCAGTCAGACCAAGCCACCTACTATGGCCCCCCTTGGGGACAGCTCCTTCTGGCCCCAGGTGTCC
TCCAGTGCAGAAGCTGTAGCTATCTCTGTCGCTGTCCCTTCCCAAGCCAAGGACTCTACGCTTTTCGAGC
TCAAGCCCAGATCTCCTCAGGTGATACCCATTGAAGAATTTCAAGACTGCGAGTGCTACGGCCACTCCAA
CCGTTGCAGCTACATTGACTTCCTGAACGTGGTGACCTGCGTCAGCTGTAAACACAACACTCGAGGCCAA
CACTGTCAGCACTGCCGCCTGGGCTACTATCGCAATGGCTCCGCAGAGCTGGATGATGAGAACGTCTGCA
TTGAATGTAACTGTAACCAGATCGGCTCTGTGCACGATCGATGCAATGAGACAGGCTTCTGCGAGTGCAG
GGAGGGCGCAGTGGGGCCCAAGTGCGACGACTGCCTTCCTACACACTACACTAGTGGATCTTCCGGAATC
ATCCCAGTTGAGGAGGAGAACCCGGACTTCTGGAACCGCGAGGCAGCCGAGGCCCTGGGTGCCGCCAAGA
AGCTGCAGCCTGCACAGACAGCCGCCAAGAACCTCATCATCTTCCTGGGCGATGGGATGGGGGTGTCTAC
GGTGACAGCTGCCAGGATCCTAAAAGGGCAGAAGAAGGACAAACTGGGGCCTGAGATACCCCTGGCCATG
GACCGCTTCCCATATGTGGCTCTGTCCAAGACATACAATGTAGACAAACATGTGCCAGACAGTGGAGCCA
CAGCCACGGCCTACCTGTGCGGGGTCAAGGGCAACTTCCAGACCATTGGCTTGAGTGCAGCCGCCCGCTT
TAACCAGTGCAACACGACACGCGGCAACGAGGTCATCTCCGTGATGAATCGGGCCAAGAAAGCAGGGAAG
TCAGTGGGAGTGGTAACCACCACACGAGTGCAGCACGCCTCGCCAGCCGGCACCTACGCCCACACGGTGA
ACCGCAACTGGTACTCGGACGCCGACGTGCCTGCCTCGGCCCGCCAGGAGGGGTGCCAGGACATCGCTAC
GCAGCTCATCTCCAACATGGACATTGACGTGATCCTAGGTGGAGGCCGAAAGTACATGTTTCGCATGGGA
ACCCCAGACCCTGAGTACCCAGATGACTACAGCCAAGGTGGGACCAGGCTGGACGGGAAGAATCTGGTGC
AGGAATGGCTGGCGAAGCGCCAGGGTGCCCGGTATGTGTGGAACCGCACTGAGCTCATGCAGGCTTCCCT
GGACCCGTCTGTGACCCATCTCATGGGTCTCTTTGAGCCTGGAGACATGAAATACGAGATCCACCGAGAC
TCCACACTGGACCCCTCCCTGATGGAGATGACAGAGGCTGCCCTGCGCCTGCTGAGCAGGAACCCCCGCG
GCTTCTTCCTCTTCGTGGAGGGTGGTCGCATCGACCATGGTCATCATGAAAGCAGGGCTTACCGGGCACT
GACTGAGACGATCATGTTCGACGACGCCATTGAGAGGGCGGGCCAGCTCACCAGCGAGGAGGACACGCTG
AGCCTCGTCACTGCCGACCACTCCCACGTCTTCTCCTTCGGAGGCTACCCCCTGCGAGGGAGCTCCATCT
TCGGGCTGGCCCCTGGCAAGGCCCGGGACAGGAAGGCCTACACGGTCCTCCTATACGGAAACGGTCCAGG
CTATGTGCTCAAGGACGGCGCCCGGCCGGATGTTACCGAGAGCGAGAGCGGGAGCCCCGAGTATCGGCAG
CAGTCAGCAGTGCCCCTGGACGAAGAGACCCACGCAGGCGAGGACGTGGCGGTGTTCGCGCGCGGCCCGC
AGGCGCACCTGGTTCACGGCGTGCAGGAGCAGACCTTCATAGCGCACGTCATGGCCTTCGCCGCCTGCCT
GGAGCCCTACACCGCCTGCGACCTGGCGCCCCCCGCCGGCACCACCGACGCCGCGCACCCGGGTCATCAT
CACCATCACCATTAATCTAGAGATCTTATTAAAGCAGAACTTGTTTATTGCAGCTTATAATGGTTACAAA
TAAAGCAATAGCATCACAAATTTCACAAATAAAGCATTTTTTTCACTGCATTCTAGTTGTGGTTTGTCCA
AACTCATCAATGTATCTTATCATGTCTGGTCGACTCTAGCTAGACTCTTCCGCTTCCTCGCTCACTGACT
CGCTGCGCTCGGTCGTTCGGCTGCGGCGAGCGGTATCAGCTCACTCAAAGGCGGTAATACGGTTATCCAC
AGAATCAGGGGATAACGCAGGAAAGAACATGTGAGCAAAAGGCCAGCAAAAGGCCAGGAACCGTAAAAAG
GCCGCGTTGCTGGCGTTTTTCCATAGGCTCCGCCCCCCTGACGAGCATCACAAAAATCGACGCTCAAGTC
AGAGGTGGCGAAACCCGACAGGACTATAAAGATACCAGGCGTTTCCCCCTGGAAGCTCCCTCGTGCGCTC
TCCTGTTCCGACCCTGCCGCTTACCGGATACCTGTCCGCCTTTCTCCCTTCGGGAAGCGTGGCGCTTTCT
CATAGCTCACGCTGTAGGTATCTCAGTTCGGTGTAGGTCGTTCGCTCCAAGCTGGGCTGTGTGCACGAAC
CCCCCGTTCAGCCCGACCGCTGCGCCTTATCCGGTAACTATCGTCTTGAGTCCAACCCGGTAAGACACGA
CTTATCGCCACTGGCAGCAGCCACTGGTAACAGGATTAGCAGAGCGAGGTATGTAGGCGGTGCTACAGAG
TTCTTGAAGTGGTGGCCTAACTACGGCTACACTAGAAGAACAGTATTTGGTATCTGCGCTCTGCTGAAGC
CAGTTACCTTCGGAAAAAGAGTTGGTAGCTCTTGATCCGGCAAACAAACCACCGCTGGTAGCGGTGGTTT
TTTTGTTTGCAAGCAGCAGATTACGCGCAGAAAAAAAGGATCTCAAGAAGATCCTTTGATCTTTTCTACG
GGGTCTGACGCTCAGTGGAACGAAAACTCACGTTAAGGGATTTTGGTCATGAGATTATCAAAAAGGATCT
TCACCTAGATCCTTTTAAATTAAAAATGAAGTTTTAAATCAATCTAAAGTATATATGAGTAAACTTGGTC
TGACAGTTACCAATGCTTAATCAGTGAGGCACCTATCTCAGCGATCTGTCTATTTCGTTCATCCATAGTT
GCCTGACTCCCCGTCGTGTAGATAACTACGATACGGGAGGGCTTACCATCTGGCCCCAGTGCTGCAATGA
TACCGCGAGACCCACGCTCACCGGCTCCAGATTTATCAGCAATAAACCAGCCAGCCGGAAGGGCCGAGCG
CAGAAGTGGTCCTGCAACTTTATCCGCCTCCATCCAGTCTATTAATTGTTGCCGGGAAGCTAGAGTAAGT
AGTTCGCCAGTTAATAGTTTGCGCAACGTTGTTGCCATTGCTACAGGCATCGTGGTGTCACGCTCGTCGT
TTGGTATGGCTTCATTCAGCTCCGGTTCCCAACGATCAAGGCGAGTTACATGATCCCCCATGTTGTGCAA
AAAAGCGGTTAGCTCCTTCGGTCCTCCGATCGTTGTCAGAAGTAAGTTGGCCGCAGTGTTATCACTCATG
GTTATGGCAGCACTGCATAATTCTCTTACTGTCATGCCATCCGTAAGATGCTTTTCTGTGACTGGTGAGT
ACTCAACCAAGTCATTCTGAGAATAGTGTATGCGGCGACCGAGTTGCTCTTGCCCGGCGTCAATACGGGA
TAATACCGCGCCACATAGCAGAACTTTAAAAGTGCTCATCATTGGAAAACGTTCTTCGGGGCGAAAACTC
TCAAGGATCTTACCGCTGTTGAGATCCAGTTCGATGTAACCCACTCGTGCACCCAACTGATCTTCAGCAT
CTTTTACTTTCACCAGCGTTTCTGGGTGAGCAAAAACAGGAAGGCAAAATGCCGCAAAAAAGGGAATAAG
GGCGACACGGAAATGTTGAATACTCATACTCTTCCTTTTTCAATATTATTGAAGCATTTATCAGGGTTAT
TGTCTCATGAGCGGATACATATTTGAATGTATTTAGAAAAATAAACAAATAGGGGTTCCGCGCACATTTC
CCCGAAAAGTGCCACCTGACGTCTAAGAAACCATTATTATCATGACATTAACCTATAAAAATAGGCGTAT
CACGAGGCCCTTTCGTCTCGCGCGTTTCGGTGATGACGGTGAAAACCTCTGACACATGCAGCTCCCGGAG
GAATGTGTGTCAGTTAGGGTGTGGAAAGTCCCCAGGCTCCCCAGGCAGGCAGAAGTATGCAAAGCATGCA
TCTCAATTAGTCAGCAACCAGGTGTGGAAAGTCCCCAGGCTCCCCAGCAGGCAGAAGTATGCAAAGCATG
CATCTCAATTAGTCAGCAACCATAGTCCCGCCCCTAACTCCGCCCATCCCGCCCCTAACTCCGCCCAGTT
CCGCCCATTCTCCGCCCCATGGCTGACTAATTTTTTTTATTTATGCAGAGGCCGAGGCCGCCTCTGCCTC
TGAGCTATTCCAGAAGTAGTGAGGAGGCTTTTTTGGAGGCCTAGGCTTTTGCAAAAAGCTCCCGGGAGCT
TGTATATCCATTTTCGTCCCGGAGACGGTCACAGCTTGTCTGTAAGCGGATGCCGGGAGCAGACAAGCCC
GTCAGGGCGCGTCAGCGGGTGTTGGCGGGTGTCGGGGCTGGCTTAACTATGCGGCATCAGAGCAGATTGT
ACTGAGAGTGCACCATATGCGGTGTGAAATACCGCACAGATGCGTAAGGAGAAAATACCGCATCAGGAAA
TTGTAAGCGTTAATATTTTGTTAAAATTCGCGTTAAATTTTTGTTAAATCAGCTCATTTTTTAACCAATA
GGCCGAAATCGGCAAAATCCCTTATAAATCAAAAGAATAGACCGAGATAGGGT
[37 nt withheld, positions 7544-7580]
AAAGAACGTGGACTCCAACGTCAAAGG
[49 nt withheld, positions 7608-7656]
T
[91 nt withheld, positions 7658-7748]
G
[124 nt withheld, positions 7750-7873]
CCATTCGCCATTCAGGCTGCGCAACTGTTGGGAAGGGCGATCGGTGCGGGCCTCTTCGCTATTACGCCAG
CTGGCGAAAGGGGGATGTGCTGCAAGGCGATTAAGTTGGGTAACGCCAGGGTTTTCCCAGTCACGACGTT
GTAAAACGACGGCCAGTGAATT
