>Addgene plasmid #71995 | Ntng2.b-AP-His | addgene partial sequence | sequence record 135234 | pMRB101-F 5'-aagatgcaggcagctgagtt-3'
CGTTGCGGTGCTGTTAACGGTGGAGGGCAGTGTAGTCTGAGCAGTACTCGTTGCTGCCGCGCGCGCCACC
AGACATAATAGCTGACAGACTAACAGACTGTTCCTTTCCATGGGTCTTTTCTGCAGAAGCTTGAATTCTC
GAGGATCCGCGGCCAAACGCCACCATGCTGCGCCTGCTGGCTCTCTTCCTGCACTGCCTCCCGCTGGTCT
CTGGGGACTATGACATCTGCAAATCCTGGGTGACCACAGATGAGGGCCCCACCTGGGAATTCTATGCCTG
CCAGCCCAAGGTGATGCGCCTGAAGGATTATGTCAAGGTCAAAGTGGAGCCCTCAGGCATCACGTGCGGA
GACCCCCCTGAAAGGTTCTGTTCCCATGAGAACCCCTACCTGTGCAGTAATGAGTGTGATGCCTCCAATC
CCGACCTGGCCCACCCGCCCCGGCTTATGTTTGACAGGGAAGATGAGGGACTGGCTACCTACTGGCAAAG
CGTCACGTGGAGTCGCTACCCCAGTCCACTAGAGGCCAACATCACCCTCTCATGGAACAAGAGCGTGGAG
TTGACAGACGACGTGGTGGTGACTTTTGAGTATGGCCGGCCCACGGTCATGGTCCTCGAGAAGTCCCTGG
ACAATGGCCGCACCTGGCAGCCCTACCAGTTCTATGCAGAGGACTGCATGGAGGCCTTCGGCATGTCTGC
CCGACGTGCCCGAGACATGTCACCCTCCAGCGCCCACCGGGTGCTCTGCACCGAGGAGTACTCACGCTGG
GCAGGGTCCAAGAA
