>Addgene plasmid #71995 | Ntng2.b-AP-His | addgene partial sequence | sequence record 135576 | SV40pA-R 5'-GAAATTTGTGATGCTATTGC-3'
ATAAGATCTCTAGATTAATGGTGATGGTGATGATGACCCGGGTGCGCGGCGTCGGTGGTGCCGGCGGGGG
GCGCCAGGTCGCAGGCGGTGTAGGGCTCCAGGCAGGCGGCGAAGGCCATGACGTGCGCTATGAAGGTCTG
CTCCTGCACGCCGTGAACCAGGTGCGCCTGCGGGCCGCGCGCGAACACCGCCACGTCCTCGCCTGCGTGG
GTCTCTTCGTCCAGGGGCACTGCTGACTGCTGCCGATACTCGGGGCTCCCGCTCTCGCTCTCGGTAACAT
CCGGCCGGGCGCCGTCCTTGAGCACATAGCCTGGACCGTTTCCGTATAGGAGGACCGTGTAGGCCTTCCT
GTCCCGGGCCTTGCCAGGGGCCAGCCCGAAGATGGAGCTCCCTCGCAGGGGGTAGCCTCCGAAGGAGAAG
ACGTGGGAGTGGTCGGCAGTGACGAGGCTCAGCGTGTCCTCCTCGCTGGTGAGCTGGCCCGCCCTCTCAA
TGGCGTCGTCGAACATGATCGTCTCAGTCAGTGCCCGGTAAGCCCTGCTTTCATGATGACCATGGTCGAT
GCGACCACCCTCCACGAAGAGGAAGAAGCCGCGGGGGTTCCTGCTCAGCAGGCGCAGGGCAGCCTCTGTC
ATCTCCATCAGGGAGGGGTCCAGTGTGGAGTCTCGGTGGATCTCGTATTTCATGTCTCCAGGCTCAAAGA
GACCCATGAGATGGGTCACAGACGGGTCCAGGGAAGCCTGCATGAGCTCAGTGCGGTTCCACACATACCG
GGCACC
